Addgene plasmid #246051: AcrVA1_cpGR2(GGS5)-S103ΔELS_(GGS)2-(GGS)2
Purpose: Expression of AcrVA1-cpGR2 hybrid in mammalian cells; insertion before S103 with deletion of surrounding amino acids ELS and GGS2 linkers; enables chemogenetic control of MbCas12a
Depositing lab: Dominik Niopek. Depositing organization: Universitaet Heidelberg. Publication: A versatile anti-CRISPR platform for opto- and chemogenetic control of CRISPR-Cas9 and Cas12 across a wide range of orthologs. Brenker L, Aschenbrenner S, Bubeck F, Staykov K, Gebhardt C, Wolf B, Jendrusch M, Kroll AS, Becker J, Ambiel I, Fackler OT, Grimm D, Mathony J, Niopek D. Nucleic Acids Res. 2025 Jul 19;53(14):gkaf752. doi: 10.1093/nar/gkaf752. PubMed 40794863.
Backbone
  Vector backbone: pcDNA3.1
  Vector type: Mammalian Expression, CRISPR, Synthetic Biology
Growth in bacteria
  Bacterial resistance: Ampicillin, 100 μg/mL
  Growth temperature: 37°C
  Growth strain: DH5alpha
  Copy number: High Copy
Gene/Insert
  Gene/Insert name: AcrVA1_cpGR2-S103ΔELS
  Species: Synthetic
  Mutation: ΔELS
  Cloning method: Golden Gate
Terms and licenses: Academic/Nonprofit Terms; Industry Terms: Not Available to Industry
How to cite: AcrVA1_cpGR2(GGS5)-S103ΔELS_(GGS)2-(GGS)2 was a gift from Dominik Niopek (Addgene plasmid # 246051 ; http://n2t.net/addgene:246051 ; RRID:Addgene_246051)
