[The description below was written by a language model from this plasmid's Addgene catalogue record and pLannotate feature annotations shown in this document.]
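Description:
AcrVA1_cpGR2(GGS5)-S103ΔELS_(GGS)2-(GGS)2 is a pcDNA3.1-based mammalian expression plasmid of about 6.7 kb that encodes a synthetic, ligand-switchable anti-CRISPR protein. It is maintained in E. coli at high copy through a ColE1/pUC-type origin and selected with ampicillin via the β-lactamase gene. The backbone also carries an f1 origin and an SV40 promoter-driven NeoR/KanR cassette with an SV40 poly(A) signal, which could support G418 selection in mammalian cells. Short annotated fragments (HIV-1 LTR, ble, lacI, bom) appear to be backbone remnants or similarity hits rather than functional parts.

The payload lies between the CMV enhancer/promoter (followed by a T7 promoter) and the bGH polyadenylation signal. It is a hybrid in which a domain designated cpGR2 is inserted into the Cas12a inhibitor AcrVA1 just before residue S103, with the surrounding residues ELS deleted and (GGS)2 linkers flanking the insertion on both sides. The name also indicates a (GGS)5 linker, presumably within the cpGR2 module itself. AcrVA1 is not annotated in the feature table. The two adjacent hits to steroid receptor homologues (a mineralocorticoid and a glucocorticoid receptor fragment) are consistent with a rearranged, probably circularly permuted, glucocorticoid receptor-derived domain, although the record does not spell out the abbreviation.

The stated purpose is chemogenetic control of MbCas12a. Placing a ligand-responsive receptor domain inside the anti-CRISPR is meant to couple its inhibitory activity to a small molecule, so that Cas12a activity in transfected mammalian cells can be tuned chemically. The record does not name the ligand or the direction of switching. The insert was assembled by Golden Gate cloning and belongs to a wider platform of opto- and chemogenetically regulated anti-CRISPRs for Cas9 and Cas12 orthologues.
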