Features (pLannotate 1.2.2; 21 found; start..end, strand, type, name):
    120..499     +  enhancer       CMV enhancer: human cytomegalovirus immediate early enhancer
    500..703     +  promoter       CMV promoter: human cytomegalovirus (CMV) immediate early promoter
    699..732     +  LTR            5' LTR (truncated) (fragment): truncated 5' long terminal repeat (LTR) from HIV-1
    748..766     +  promoter       T7 promoter: promoter for bacteriophage T7 RNA polymerase
   1122..1325    +  CDS            NR3C2 (fragment): MCR_SHEEP - Also known as MLR. Experimental evidence at transcript level: Swiss-Prot protein existence level 2. Receptor for both mineralocorticoids (MC) such as aldosterone and glucocorticoids (GC) such as corticosterone or cortisol. Binds to mineralocorticoid response elements (MRE) and transactivates target genes. The effect of MC is to increase ion and water transport and thus raise extracellular fluid volume and blood pressure and lower potassium levels (By similarity). From Ovis aries (Sheep).
   1377..1898    +  CDS            nr3c1 (fragment): GCR_ONCMY - Also known as grl. Experimental evidence at protein level: Swiss-Prot protein existence level 1. Receptor for glucocorticoids (GC) (PubMed:7649084, PubMed:8766708). Has a dual mode of action: as a transcription factor that binds to glucocorticoid response elements (GRE), both for nuclear and mitochondrial DNA, and as a modulator of other transcription factors (By similarity). Affects inflammatory responses, cellular proliferation and differentiation in target tissues (By similarity). Involved in chromatin remodeling (By similarity). Plays a role in rapid mRNA degradation by binding
   2221..2445    +  polyA_signal   bGH poly(A) signal: bovine growth hormone polyadenylation signal
   2449..2470    +  promoter       SV40 promoter (fragment): SV40 enhancer and early promoter
   2491..2919    +  rep_origin     f1 ori (sequence partly withheld): f1 bacteriophage origin of replication; arrow indicates direction of (+) strand synthesis
   2933..3262    +  promoter       SV40 promoter: SV40 enhancer and early promoter
   3329..4123    +  CDS            NeoR/KanR: aminoglycoside phosphotransferase from Tn5; aph(3')-II (or nptII); confers resistance to neomycin, kanamycin, and G418 (Geneticin®)
   4144..4302    +  CDS            ble (fragment): BLE_KLEPN - Experimental evidence at protein level: Swiss-Prot protein existence level 1. Binding protein with a strong affinity to the bleomycin family of antibiotics. Binds to CL990; an antimitotic-antibiotic compound. From Klebsiella pneumoniae.
   4297..4418    +  polyA_signal   SV40 poly(A) signal: SV40 polyadenylation signal
   4491..4507    -  protein_bind   lac operator: The lac repressor binds to the lac operator to inhibit transcription in E. coli. This inhibition can be relieved by adding lactose or isopropyl-β-D-thiogalactopyranoside (IPTG). lac repressor encoded by lacI
   4515..4545    -  promoter       lac promoter: promoter for the E. coli lac operon
   4560..4581    -  protein_bind   CAP binding site: CAP binding activates transcription in the presence of cAMP. E. coli catabolite activator protein
   4594..4686    -  CDS            lacI (fragment): lac repressor; lacI; The lac repressor binds to the lac operator to inhibit transcription in E. coli. This inhibition can be relieved by adding lactose or isopropyl-β-D-thiogalactopyranoside (IPTG).
   4869..5457    -  rep_origin     ori: high-copy-number ColE1/pMB1/pBR322/pUC origin of replication
   5628..6488    -  CDS            AmpR: β-lactamase; bla; confers resistance to ampicillin, carbenicillin, and related antibiotics
   6489..6593    -  promoter       AmpR promoter: bla
   6652..6704    -  misc_feature   bom (fragment): basis of mobility region from pBR322
>Addgene plasmid #246051 | AcrVA1_cpGR2(GGS5)-S103ΔELS_(GGS)2-(GGS)2 | addgene full sequence | sequence record 495343 | Addgene NGS Result
GTGCGCGAGCAAAATTTAAGCTACAACAAGGCAAGGCTTGACCGACAATTGCATGAAGAATCTGCTTAGG
GTTAGGCGTTTTGCGCTGCTTCGCGATGTACGGGCCAGATATACGCGTTGACATTGATTATTGACTAGTT
ATTAATAGTAATCAATTACGGGGTCATTAGTTCATAGCCCATATATGGAGTTCCGCGTTACATAACTTAC
GGTAAATGGCCCGCCTGGCTGACCGCCCAACGACCCCCGCCCATTGACGTCAATAATGACGTATGTTCCC
ATAGTAACGCCAATAGGGACTTTCCATTGACGTCAATGGGTGGAGTATTTACGGTAAACTGCCCACTTGG
CAGTACATCAAGTGTATCATATGCCAAGTACGCCCCCTATTGACGTCAATGACGGTAAATGGCCCGCCTG
GCATTATGCCCAGTACATGACCTTATGGGACTTTCCTACTTGGCAGTACATCTACGTATTAGTCATCGCT
ATTACCATGGTGATGCGGTTTTGGCAGTACATCAATGGGCGTGGATAGCGGTTTGACTCACGGGGATTTC
CAAGTCTCCACCCCATTGACGTCAATGGGAGTTTGTTTTGGCACCAAAATCAACGGGACTTTCCAAAATG
TCGTAACAACTCCGCCCCATTGACGCAAATGGGCGGTAGGCGTGTACGGTGGGAGGTCTATATAAGCAGA
GCTCTCTGGCTAACTAGAGAACCCACTGCTTACTGGCTTATCGAAATTAATACGACTCACTATAGGGAGA
CCCAAGCTGGCTAGCATGTATGAAGCTAAAGAGCGCTATGCCAAGAAGAAGATGCAGGAGAATACTAAGA
TTGACACCTTGACAGATGAACAGCATGATGCTCTTGCACAGCTTTGCGCTTTCAGACATAAGTTCCATAG
CAACAAGGACAGTCTGTTCCTGTCTGAGTCTGCTTTCAGCGGGGAATTCTCCTTCGAAATGCAGTCAGAC
GAAAATAGCAAACTGAGGGAGGTGGGATTGCCAACAATAGAATGGAGCTTCTATGACAACTCCCACATTC
CCGACGACTCTTTCCGAGAGTGGTTTAACTTTGCTAATTACAGCGGGGGCAGCGGAGGGTCCAACAGCAG
CCAGAACTGGCAGAGGTTCTACCAGCTGACCAAGCTGCTGGACAGCATGCACGAGATGGTGGGCGGCCTG
CTCCAGTTCTGCTTCTACACCTTCGTGAACAAGAGCCTGAGCGTGGAGTTCCCCGAGATGCTGGCCGAGA
TCATCAGCAACCAGCTGCCTAAGTTTAATGCCGGCAGCGTGAAGCCCCTGCTGTTCCACCAGAAGGGGGG
CGGAAGCGGCGGATCCGGCGGATCTGGCGGATCGGGCGGGAGTGGACTGATCAGCCTGCTGGAGGTGATC
GAGCCCGAGGTGCTGTACAGCGGCTACGACAGCACCCTGCCCGACACCAGCACCAGGCTGATGAGCACCC
TGAACAGGCTGGGCGGCAGGCAGGTGGTGAGCGCCGTGAAGTGGGCCAAGGCCCTGCCCGGCTTCAGGAA
CCTGCACCTGGACGACCAGATGACCCTGCTGCAGTACAGCTGGATGAGCCTGATGGCCTTCAGCCTGGGC
TGGAGGAGCTACAAGCAGAGCAACGGCAACATGCTGTGCTTCGCCCCCGACCTGGTGATCAACGAGGAGA
GGATGCAGCTGCCCTACATGTACGACCAGTGCCAGCAGATGCTGAAGATCAGCAGCGAGTTCGTGAGGCT
GCAGGTGAGCTACGACGAGTACCTGTGCATGAAGGTGCTGCTGCTGCTGAGCACCGTGCCCAAGGACGGC
CTGAAGAGCCAGGCCGTGTTCGACGAGATCAGGATGACCTACATCAAGGAGCTGGGCAAGGCCATCGTGA
AGAGGGAGGGCGGCGGATCCGGGGGAAGCGAAACCATCCAAGAGCAGGGACTGGAGCTCGATCTGGACGA
CGATGAAACGTACGAACTCGTATACGACGAATTGTATACTGAGGCCATGGGAGAATATGAAGAGCTAAAC
CAAGACATTGAGAAGTATCTGAGGCGTATTGACGAAGAGCACGGCACTCAGTATTGTCCGACAGGGTTTG
CGAGGCTTCGGTGACTCGAGCGGCCGCCACTGTGCTGGATATCTGCAGAATTCCACCACACTGGACTAGT
GGATCCGAGCTCGGTACCAAGCTTAAGTTTAAACCGCTGATCAGCCTCGACTGTGCCTTCTAGTTGCCAG
CCATCTGTTGTTTGCCCCTCCCCCGTGCCTTCCTTGACCCTGGAAGGTGCCACTCCCACTGTCCTTTCCT
AATAAAATGAGGAAATTGCATCGCATTGTCTGAGTAGGTGTCATTCTATTCTGGGGGGTGGGGTGGGGCA
GGACAGCAAGGGGGAGGATTGGGAAGACAATAGCAGGCATGCTGGGGATGCGGTGGGCTCTATGGCTTCT
GAGGCGGAAAGAACCAGCTGGGGCTCTAGGGGGTATCCCC
[124 nt withheld, positions 2491-2614]
C
[91 nt withheld, positions 2616-2706]
A
[49 nt withheld, positions 2708-2756]
CCTTTGACGTTGGAGTCCACGTTCTTT
[37 nt withheld, positions 2784-2820]
ACCCTATCTCGGTCTATTCTTTTGATTTATAAGGGATTTTGCCGATTTCGGCCTATTGGTTAAAAAATGA
GCTGATTTAACAAAAATTTAACGCGAATTAATTCTGTGGAATGTGTGTCAGTTAGGGTGTGGAAAGTCCC
CAGGCTCCCCAGCAGGCAGAAGTATGCAAAGCATGCATCTCAATTAGTCAGCAACCAGGTGTGGAAAGTC
CCCAGGCTCCCCAGCAGGCAGAAGTATGCAAAGCATGCATCTCAATTAGTCAGCAACCATAGTCCCGCCC
CTAACTCCGCCCATCCCGCCCCTAACTCCGCCCAGTTCCGCCCATTCTCCGCCCCATGGCTGACTAATTT
TTTTTATTTATGCAGAGGCCGAGGCCGCCTCTGCCTCTGAGCTATTCCAGAAGTAGTGAGGAGGCTTTTT
TGGAGGCCTAGGCTTTTGCAAAAAGCTCCCGGGAGCTTGTATATCCATTTTCGGATCTGATCAAGAGACA
GGATGAGGATCGTTTCGCATGATTGAACAAGATGGATTGCACGCAGGTTCTCCGGCCGCTTGGGTGGAGA
GGCTATTCGGCTATGACTGGGCACAACAGACAATCGGCTGCTCTGATGCCGCCGTGTTCCGGCTGTCAGC
GCAGGGGCGCCCGGTTCTTTTTGTCAAGACCGACCTGTCCGGTGCCCTGAATGAACTGCAGGACGAGGCA
GCGCGGCTATCGTGACTGGCCACGACGGGCGTTCCTTGCGCAGCTGTGCTCGACGTTGTCACTGAAGCGG
GAAGGGACTGGCTGCTATTGGGCGAAGTGCCGGGGCAGGATCTCCTGTCATCTCACCTTGCTCCTGCCGA
GAAAGTATCCATCATGGCTGATGCAATGCGGCGGCTGCATACGCTTGATCCGGCTACCTGCCCATTCGAC
CACCAAGCGAAACATCGCATCGAGCGAGCACGTACTCGGATGGAAGCCGGTCTTGTCGATCAGGATGATC
TGGACGAAGAGCATCAGGGGCTCGCGCCAGCCGAACTGTTCGCCAGGCTCAAGGCGCGCATGCCCGACGG
CGAGGATCTCGTCGTGACCCATGGCGATGCCTGCTTGCCGAATATCATGGTGGAAAATGGCCGCTTTTCT
GGATTCATCGACTGTGGCCGGCTGGGTGTGGCGGACCGCTATCAGGACATAGCGTTGGCTACCCGTGATA
TTGCTGAAGAGCTTGGCGGCGAATGGGCTGACCGCTTCCTCGTGCTTTACGGTATCGCCGCTCCCGATTC
GCAGCGCATCGCCTTCTATCGCCTTCTTGACGAGTTCTTCTGAGCGGGACTCTGGGGTTCGAAATGACCG
ACCAAGCGACGCCCAACCTGCCATCACGAGATTTCGATTCCACCGCCGCCTTCTATGAAAGGTTGGGCTT
CGGAATCGTTTTCCGGGACGCCGGCTGGATGATCCTCCAGCGCGGGGATCTCATGCTGGAGTTCTTCGCC
CACCCCAACTTGTTTATTGCAGCTTATAATGGTTACAAATAAAGCAATAGCATCACAAATTTCACAAATA
AAGCATTTTTTTCACTGCATTCTAGTTGTGGTTTGTCCAAACTCATCAATGTATCTTATCATGTCTGTAT
ACCGTCGACCTCTAGCTAGAGCTTGGCGTAATCATGGTCATAGCTGTTTCCTGTGTGAAATTGTTATCCG
CTCACAATTCCACACAACATGCGAGCCGGAAGCATAAAGTGTAAAGCCTGGGGTGCCTAATGAGTGAGCT
AACTCACATTAATTGCGTTGCGCTCACTGCCCGCTTTCCAGTCGGGAAACCTGTCGTGCCAGCTGCATTA
ATGAATCGGCCAACGCGCGGGGAGAGGCGGTTTGCGTATTGGGCGCTCTTCCGCTTCCTCGCTCACTGAC
TCGCTGCGCTCGGTCGTTCGGCTGCGGCGAGCGGTATCAGCTCACTCAAAGGCGGTAATACGGTTATCCA
CAGAATCAGGGGATAACGCAGGAAAGAACATGTGAGCAAAAGGCCAGCAAAAGGCCAGGAACCGTAAAAA
GGCCGCGTTGCTGGCGTTTTTCCATAGGCTCCGCCCCCCTGACGAGCATCACAAAAATCGACGCTCAAGT
CAGAGGTGGCGAAACCCGACAGGACTATAAAGATACCAGGCGTTTCCCCCTGGAAGCTCCCTCGTGCGCT
CTCCTGTTCCGACCCTGCCGCTTACCGGATACCTGTCCGCCTTTCTCCCTTCGGGAAGCGTGGCGCTTTC
TCATAGCTCACGCTGTAGGTATCTCAGTTCGGTGTAGGTCGTTCGCTCCAAGCTGGGCTGTGTGCACGAA
CCCCCCGTTCAGCCCGACCGCTGCGCCTTATCCGGTAACTATCGTCTTGAGTCCAACCCGGTAAGACACG
ACTTATCGCCACTGGCAGCAGCCACTGGTAACAGGATTAGCAGAGCGAGGTATGTAGGCGGTGCTACAGA
GTTCTTGAAGTGGTGGCCTAACTACGGCTACACTAGAAGAACAGTATTTGGTATCTGCGCTCTGCTGAAG
CCAGTTACCTTCGGAAAAAGAGTTGGTAGCTCTTGATCCGGCAAACAAACCACCGCTGGTAGCGGTGGTT
TTTTTGTTTGCAAGCAGCAGATTACGCGCAGAAAAAAAGGATCTCAAGAAGATCCTTTGATCTTTTCTAC
GGGGTCTGACGCTCAGTGGAACGAAAACTCACGTTAAGGGATTTTGGTCATGAGATTATCAAAAAGGATC
TTCACCTAGATCCTTTTAAATTAAAAATGAAGTTTTAAATCAATCTAAAGTATATATGAGTAAACTTGGT
CTGACAGTTACCAATGCTTAATCAGTGAGGCACCTATCTCAGCGATCTGTCTATTTCGTTCATCCATAGT
TGCCTGACTCCCCGTCGTGTAGATAACTACGATACGGGAGGGCTTACCATCTGGCCCCAGTGCTGCAATG
ATACCGCGAGACCCACGCTCACCGGCTCCAGATTTATCAGCAATAAACCAGCCAGCCGGAAGGGCCGAGC
GCAGAAGTGGTCCTGCAACTTTATCCGCCTCCATCCAGTCTATTAATTGTTGCCGGGAAGCTAGAGTAAG
TAGTTCGCCAGTTAATAGTTTGCGCAACGTTGTTGCCATTGCTACAGGCATCGTGGTGTCACGCTCGTCG
TTTGGTATGGCTTCATTCAGCTCCGGTTCCCAACGATCAAGGCGAGTTACATGATCCCCCATGTTGTGCA
AAAAAGCGGTTAGCTCCTTCGGTCCTCCGATCGTTGTCAGAAGTAAGTTGGCCGCAGTGTTATCACTCAT
GGTTATGGCAGCACTGCATAATTCTCTTACTGTCATGCCATCCGTAAGATGCTTTTCTGTGACTGGTGAG
TACTCAACCAAGTCATTCTGAGAATAGTGTATGCGGCGACCGAGTTGCTCTTGCCCGGCGTCAATACGGG
ATAATACCGCGCCACATAGCAGAACTTTAAAAGTGCTCATCATTGGAAAACGTTCTTCGGGGCGAAAACT
CTCAAGGATCTTACCGCTGTTGAGATCCAGTTCGATGTAACCCACTCGTGCACCCAACTGATCTTCAGCA
TCTTTTACTTTCACCAGCGTTTCTGGGTGAGCAAAAACAGGAAGGCAAAATGCCGCAAAAAAGGGAATAA
GGGCGACACGGAAATGTTGAATACTCATACTCTTCCTTTTTCAATATTATTGAAGCATTTATCAGGGTTA
TTGTCTCATGAGCGGATACATATTTGAATGTATTTAGAAAAATAAACAAATAGGGGTTCCGCGCACATTT
CCCCGAAAAGTGCCACCTGACGTCGACGGATCGGGAGATCTCCCGATCCCCTATGGTGCACTCTCAGTAC
AATCTGCTCTGATGCCGCATAGTTAAGCCAGTATCTGCTCCCTGCTTGTGTGTTGGAGGTCGCTGAGTA
